Addgene plasmid #217486: pmEGFP-N1
Purpose: Expression of monomeric Enhanced Green Fluorescent Protein
Depositing lab: Bertrand Collet. Depositing organization: INRAE Jouy-en-Josas. Publication: Unexpected regulatory functions of cyprinid Viperin on inflammation and metabolism. Chaumont L, Jouneau L, Huetz F, van Muilekom DR, Peruzzi M, Raffy C, Le Hir J, Minke J, Boudinot P, Collet B. BMC Genomics. 2024 Jun 29;25(1):650. doi: 10.1186/s12864-024-10566-x. PubMed 38951796.
Backbone
  Vector backbone: pEGFP-N1
  Vector type: Mammalian Expression
  Selectable markers: Neomycin (select with G418)
Growth in bacteria
  Bacterial resistance: Kanamycin, 50 μg/mL
  Growth temperature: 37°C
  Growth strain: DH5alpha
  Copy number: High Copy
Gene/Insert
  Gene/Insert name: mEGFP
  Species: Aequorea victoria
  Promoter: CMV
  Cloning method: Restriction Enzyme; 5′ cloning site EcoRI (not destroyed); 3′ cloning site NotI (not destroyed)
  Sequencing primers: 5′ TTTAGTGAACCGTCAGATC; 3′ TTTAAAGCAAGTAAAACCTC
Terms and licenses: Academic/Nonprofit Terms; Industry Terms: Not Available to Industry
How to cite: pmEGFP-N1 was a gift from Bertrand Collet (Addgene plasmid # 217486 ; http://n2t.net/addgene:217486 ; RRID:Addgene_217486)
