[The description below was written by a language model from this plasmid's Addgene catalogue record and pLannotate feature annotations shown in this document.]
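Description:
pmEGFP-N1 is a 4.7 kb mammalian expression plasmid built on the pEGFP-N1 backbone, in which the fluorescent protein coding sequence is monomeric enhanced GFP (mEGFP), a mammalian codon-optimized Aequorea victoria GFP derivative carrying the A206K substitution that suppresses the weak tendency of GFP to dimerize. The reporter was cloned between EcoRI and NotI sites, both of which are retained. Expression is driven by the human cytomegalovirus immediate early enhancer and promoter, and transcripts are terminated by the SV40 polyadenylation signal. A multiple cloning site lies between the promoter and the mEGFP open reading frame, so, as in the parental N1-series layout, a gene of interest could be inserted upstream to place the fluorescent protein at the C-terminus of a fusion. As deposited, though, the stated purpose is simply expression of mEGFP alone.

The plasmid replicates in E. coli at high copy from a ColE1/pUC-type origin and also carries an f1 phage origin, which allows single-stranded DNA production. A single Tn5 aminoglycoside phosphotransferase gene (NeoR/KanR) serves both hosts. A bacterial bla-type promoter drives it for kanamycin selection in bacteria, while the adjacent SV40 enhancer/early promoter and a downstream HSV thymidine kinase polyadenylation signal allow G418 selection of stably transfected eukaryotic cells. The short annotated fragments of SV40 large T antigen, ble and a bGH polyadenylation signal are most likely residual or overlapping backbone sequences rather than functional elements. The construct is suited for use as a fluorescent reporter, transfection control or monomeric tagging vector. The associated publication concerns cyprinid fish Viperin, but the record does not specify how the plasmid was used in that study.
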