Features (pLannotate 1.2.2; 14 found; start..end, strand, type, name):
     61..364     +  enhancer       CMV enhancer: human cytomegalovirus immediate early enhancer
    365..568     +  promoter       CMV promoter: human cytomegalovirus (CMV) immediate early promoter
    591..671     +  misc_feature   MCS: multiple cloning site
    679..1398    +  CDS            mEGFP: enhanced GFP with monomerizing A206K mutation (Zacharias et al., 2002) mammalian codon-optimized
   1415..1498    +  CDS            large T antigen (fragment): large T antigen from SV40 (simian virus 40)
   1521..1642    +  polyA_signal   SV40 poly(A) signal: SV40 polyadenylation signal
   1676..2104    -  rep_origin     f1 ori (sequence partly withheld): f1 bacteriophage origin of replication; arrow indicates direction of (+) strand synthesis
   2131..2235    +  promoter       AmpR promoter: bla
   2237..2594    +  promoter       SV40 promoter: SV40 enhancer and early promoter
   2629..3423    +  CDS            NeoR/KanR: aminoglycoside phosphotransferase from Tn5; aph(3')-II (or nptII); confers resistance to neomycin, kanamycin, and G418 (Geneticin®)
   3444..3596    +  CDS            ble (fragment): BLE_KLEPN - Experimental evidence at protein level: Swiss-Prot protein existence level 1. Binding protein with a strong affinity to the bleomycin family of antibiotics. Binds to CL990; an antimitotic-antibiotic compound. From Klebsiella pneumoniae.
   3655..3702    +  polyA_signal   HSV TK poly(A) signal: herpes simplex virus thymidine kinase polyadenylation signal (Cole and Stacy, 1985)
   3793..3809    -  polyA_signal   bGH poly(A) signal (fragment): bovine growth hormone polyadenylation signal
   4031..4619    +  rep_origin     ori: high-copy-number ColE1/pMB1/pBR322/pUC origin of replication
>Addgene plasmid #217486 | pmEGFP-N1 | addgene full sequence | sequence record 445004 | Addgene NGS Result
TAGTTATTAATAGTAATCAATTACGGGGTCATTAGTTCATAGCCCATATATGGAGTTCCGCGTTACATAA
CTTACGGTAAATGGCCCGCCTGGCTGACCGCCCAACGACCCCCGCCCATTGACGTCAATAATGACGTATG
TTCCCATAGTAACGCCAATAGGGACTTTCCATTGACGTCAATGGGTGGAGTATTTACGGTAAACTGCCCA
CTTGGCAGTACATCAAGTGTATCATATGCCAAGTACGCCCCCTATTGACGTCAATGACGGTAAATGGCCC
GCCTGGCATTATGCCCAGTACATGACCTTATGGGACTTTCCTACTTGGCAGTACATCTACGTATTAGTCA
TCGCTATTACCATGGTGATGCGGTTTTGGCAGTACATCAATGGGCGTGGATAGCGGTTTGACTCACGGGG
ATTTCCAAGTCTCCACCCCATTGACGTCAATGGGAGTTTGTTTTGGCACCAAAATCAACGGGACTTTCCA
AAATGTCGTAACAACTCCGCCCCATTGACGCAAATGGGCGGTAGGCGTGTACGGTGGGAGGTCTATATAA
GCAGAGCTGGTTTAGTGAACCGTCAGATCCGCTAGCGCTACCGGACTCAGATCTCGAGCTCAAGCTTCGA
ATTCTGCAGTCGACGGTACCGCGGGCCCGGGATCCACCGGTCGCCACCATGGTGAGCAAGGGCGAGGAGC
TGTTCACCGGGGTGGTGCCCATCCTGGTCGAGCTGGACGGCGACGTAAACGGCCACAAGTTCAGCGTGTC
CGGCGAGGGCGAGGGCGATGCCACCTACGGCAAGCTGACCCTGAAGTTCATCTGCACCACCGGCAAGCTG
CCCGTGCCCTGGCCCACCCTCGTGACCACCCTGACCTACGGCGTGCAGTGCTTCAGCCGCTACCCCGACC
ACATGAAGCAGCACGACTTCTTCAAGTCCGCCATGCCCGAAGGCTACGTCCAGGAGCGCACCATCTTCTT
CAAGGACGACGGCAACTACAAGACCCGCGCCGAGGTGAAGTTCGAGGGCGACACCCTGGTGAACCGCATC
GAGCTGAAGGGCATCGACTTCAAGGAGGACGGCAACATCCTGGGGCACAAGCTGGAGTACAACTACAACA
GCCACAACGTCTATATCATGGCCGACAAGCAGAAGAACGGCATCAAGGTGAACTTCAAGATCCGCCACAA
CATCGAGGACGGCAGCGTGCAGCTCGCCGACCACTACCAGCAGAACACCCCCATCGGCGACGGCCCCGTG
CTGCTGCCCGACAACCACTACCTGAGCACCCAGTCCAAGCTGAGCAAAGACCCCAACGAGAAGCGCGATC
ACATGGTCCTGAAGGAGCGCGTGACCGCCGCCGGGATCACTCTCGGCATGGACGAGCTGTACAAGTAAAG
CGGCCGCGACTCTAGATCATAATCAGCCATACCACATTTGTAGAGGTTTTACTTGCTTTAAAAAACCTCC
CACACCTCCCCCTGAACCTGAAACATAAAATGAATGCAATTGTTGTTGTTAACTTGTTTATTGCAGCTTA
TAATGGTTACAAATAAAGCAATAGCATCACAAATTTCACAAATAAAGCATTTTTTTCACTGCATTCTAGT
TGTGGTTTGTCCAAACTCATCAATGTATCTTAAGGCGTAAATTGTAAGCGTTAATATTTTGTTAAAATTC
GCGTTAAATTTTTGTTAAATCAGCTCATTTTTTAACCAATAGGCCGAAATCGGCAAAATCCCTTATAAAT
CAAAAGAATAGACCGAGATAGGGT
[37 nt withheld, positions 1775-1811]
AAAGAACGTGGACTCCAACGTCAAAGG
[49 nt withheld, positions 1839-1887]
T
[91 nt withheld, positions 1889-1979]
G
[124 nt withheld, positions 1981-2104]
CAGGTGGCACTTTTCGGGGAAATGTGCGCGGAACCCCTATTTGTTTATTTTTCTAAATACATTCAAATAT
GTATCCGCTCATGAGACAATAACCCTGATAAATGCTTCAATAATATTGAAAAAGGAAGAGTCCTGAGGCG
GAAAGAACCAGCTGTGGAATGTGTGTCAGTTAGGGTGTGGAAAGTCCCCAGGCTCCCCAGCAGGCAGAAG
TATGCAAAGCATGCATCTCAATTAGTCAGCAACCAGGTGTGGAAAGTCCCCAGGCTCCCCAGCAGGCAGA
AGTATGCAAAGCATGCATCTCAATTAGTCAGCAACCATAGTCCCGCCCCTAACTCCGCCCATCCCGCCCC
TAACTCCGCCCAGTTCCGCCCATTCTCCGCCCCATGGCTGACTAATTTTTTTTATTTATGCAGAGGCCGA
GGCCGCCTCGGCCTCTGAGCTATTCCAGAAGTAGTGAGGAGGCTTTTTTGGAGGCCTAGGCTTTTGCAAA
GATCGATCAAGAGACAGGATGAGGATCGTTTCGCATGATTGAACAAGATGGATTGCACGCAGGTTCTCCG
GCCGCTTGGGTGGAGAGGCTATTCGGCTATGACTGGGCACAACAGACAATCGGCTGCTCTGATGCCGCCG
TGTTCCGGCTGTCAGCGCAGGGGCGCCCGGTTCTTTTTGTCAAGACCGACCTGTCCGGTGCCCTGAATGA
ACTGCAAGACGAGGCAGCGCGGCTATCGTGGCTGGCCACGACGGGCGTTCCTTGCGCAGCTGTGCTCGAC
GTTGTCACTGAAGCGGGAAGGGACTGGCTGCTATTGGGCGAAGTGCCGGGGCAGGATCTCCTGTCATCTC
ACCTTGCTCCTGCCGAGAAAGTATCCATCATGGCTGATGCAATGCGGCGGCTGCATACGCTTGATCCGGC
TACCTGCCCATTCGACCACCAAGCGAAACATCGCATCGAGCGAGCACGTACTCGGATGGAAGCCGGTCTT
GTCGATCAGGATGATCTGGACGAAGAGCATCAGGGGCTCGCGCCAGCCGAACTGTTCGCCAGGCTCAAGG
CGAGCATGCCCGACGGCGAGGATCTCGTCGTGACCCATGGCGATGCCTGCTTGCCGAATATCATGGTGGA
AAATGGCCGCTTTTCTGGATTCATCGACTGTGGCCGGCTGGGTGTGGCGGACCGCTATCAGGACATAGCG
TTGGCTACCCGTGATATTGCTGAAGAGCTTGGCGGCGAATGGGCTGACCGCTTCCTCGTGCTTTACGGTA
TCGCCGCTCCCGATTCGCAGCGCATCGCCTTCTATCGCCTTCTTGACGAGTTCTTCTGAGCGGGACTCTG
GGGTTCGAAATGACCGACCAAGCGACGCCCAACCTGCCATCACGAGATTTCGATTCCACCGCCGCCTTCT
ATGAAAGGTTGGGCTTCGGAATCGTTTTCCGGGACGCCGGCTGGATGATCCTCCAGCGCGGGGATCTCAT
GCTGGAGTTCTTCGCCCACCCTAGGGGGAGGCTAACTGAAACACGGAAGGAGACAATACCGGAAGGAACC
CGCGCTATGACGGCAATAAAAAGACAGAATAAAACGCACGGTGTTGGGTCGTTTGTTCATAAACGCGGGG
TTCGGTCCCAGGGCTGGCACTCTGTCGATACCCCACCGAGACCCCATTGGGGCCAATACGCCCGCGTTTC
TTCCTTTTCCCCACCCCACCCCCCAAGTTCGGGTGAAGGCCCAGGGCTCGCAGCCAACGTCGGGGCGGCA
GGCCCTGCCATAGCCTCAGGTTACTCATATATACTTTAGATTGATTTAAAACTTCATTTTTAATTTAAAA
GGATCTAGGTGAAGATCCTTTTTGATAATCTCATGACCAAAATCCCTTAACGTGAGTTTTCGTTCCACTG
AGCGTCAGACCCCGTAGAAAAGATCAAAGGATCTTCTTGAGATCCTTTTTTTCTGCGCGTAATCTGCTGC
TTGCAAACAAAAAAACCACCGCTACCAGCGGTGGTTTGTTTGCCGGATCAAGAGCTACCAACTCTTTTTC
CGAAGGTAACTGGCTTCAGCAGAGCGCAGATACCAAATACTGTTCTTCTAGTGTAGCCGTAGTTAGGCCA
CCACTTCAAGAACTCTGTAGCACCGCCTACATACCTCGCTCTGCTAATCCTGTTACCAGTGGCTGCTGCC
AGTGGCGATAAGTCGTGTCTTACCGGGTTGGACTCAAGACGATAGTTACCGGATAAGGCGCAGCGGTCGG
GCTGAACGGGGGGTTCGTGCACACAGCCCAGCTTGGAGCGAACGACCTACACCGAACTGAGATACCTACA
GCGTGAGCTATGAGAAAGCGCCACGCTTCCCGAAGGGAGAAAGGCGGACAGGTATCCGGTAAGCGGCAGG
GTCGGAACAGGAGAGCGCACGAGGGAGCTTCCAGGGGGAAACGCCTGGTATCTTTATAGTCCTGTCGGGT
TTCGCCACCTCTGACTTGAGCGTCGATTTTTGTGATGCTCGTCAGGGGGGCGGAGCCTATGGAAAAACGC
CAGCAACGCGGCCTTTTTACGGTTCCTGGCCTTTTGCTGGCCTTTTGCTCACATGTTCTTTCCTGCGTTA
TCCCCTGATTCTGTGGATAACCGTATTACCGCCATGCAT
